Addgene plasmid #114795: AT3G50230 J8_pECIA14
Purpose: Prey vector AT3G50230 J8_pECIA14 should be used with bait vector AT3G50230 J8_pECIA2.
Depositing lab: Youssef Belkhadir. Depositing organization: Gregor Mendel Institute of Molecular Plant Biology. Publication: An extracellular network of Arabidopsis leucine-rich repeat receptor kinases. Smakowska-Luzan E, Mott GA, Parys K, Stegmann M, Howton TC, Layeghifard M, Neuhold J, Lehner A, Kong J, Grunwald K, Weinberger N, Satbhai SB, Mayer D, Busch W, Madalinski M, Stolt-Bergner P, Provart NJ, Mukhtar MS, Zipfel C, Desveaux D, Guttman DS, Belkhadir Y. Nature. 2018 Jan 18;553(7688):342-346. doi: 10.1038/nature25184. Epub 2018 Jan 10. PubMed 29320478.
Backbone
  Vector backbone: pECIA14
  Backbone manufacturer: Chris Garcia (Addgene plasmid # 47051)
  Vector type: Insect Expression
Growth in bacteria
  Bacterial resistance: Ampicillin, 100 μg/mL
  Growth temperature: 37°C
  Growth strain: DH5alpha
  Copy number: High Copy
Gene/Insert
  Gene/Insert name: AT3G50230
  Species: A. thaliana (mustard weed)
  Entrez Gene: AT3G50230 (a.k.a. AT3G50230)
  Promoter: Metallothionein (Copper-Inducible)
  Cloning method: Ligation Independent Cloning
Terms and licenses: Academic/Nonprofit Terms; Industry Terms: Not Available to Industry
Depositor comments: Plasmid for secreted expression in Drosophila cell culture by induction via CuSO4. Insert is an extracellular domain of indicated LRR-RK, C-terminally tagged with Pentameric rat COMP helix, Alkaline Phosphatase (human, placental), Flag, and hexahistidine tags. Insert Protein Sequence: SLPATNYFDSFLPSDAVALLSFKSTADLDNKLLYSLTEPYDYCQWRGVDCSQDRVVRLILDGVGLRGSFSPETLSRLDQLRVLSLENNSISGSIPDLSPLVNLKTLTLSKNGFSGTLSSSILSLRRLTELDLSFNNFSGEIPSGINALSRLSSLNLEFNRLNGTLPPLNLSSLISFNVSSNNLTGLVPLTKTLLRFNASSFSSNPGLCGEIINRSCGLHSSSPFFGSPKPNTTSSTSSASSSEAPVIQSEQNGEAAMIVPPVVKKVK
How to cite: AT3G50230 J8_pECIA14 was a gift from Youssef Belkhadir (Addgene plasmid # 114795 ; http://n2t.net/addgene:114795 ; RRID:Addgene_114795)
