[The description below was written by a language model from this plasmid's Addgene catalogue record and pLannotate feature annotations shown in this document.]
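Description:
AT3G50230 J8_pECIA14 is an insect-cell expression plasmid built on the pECIA14 backbone and designed for secreted protein production in Drosophila cell culture. It serves as the "prey" construct in an extracellular interaction assay and is meant to be paired with the matching bait vector, AT3G50230 J8_pECIA2. In bacteria it is maintained through a high-copy ColE1/pUC-type origin and selected with ampicillin via the β-lactamase gene. The annotated lac promoter/operator, lacZα, lacI, rop and bom fragments are remnants of the cloning-vector ancestry and are not functional parts of the expression cassette. No selectable marker for insect cells is annotated.

The expression unit is driven by the Drosophila metallothionein promoter, which is induced with copper sulfate, and is followed by the Drosophila BiP signal sequence that directs the product into the secretory pathway. The insert, introduced by ligation-independent cloning, is the extracellular domain of the Arabidopsis thaliana leucine-rich repeat receptor kinase encoded by AT3G50230. It is fused at its C-terminus to the pentamerizing coiled-coil helix of rat COMP, human placental alkaline phosphatase, a FLAG epitope and a hexahistidine tag. The His tag is stated by the depositor but was not picked up in the feature table. An SV40 polyadenylation signal is annotated downstream of the cassette, on the reverse strand in the automated table. Pentamerization raises avidity, which helps detect weak ectodomain–ectodomain contacts, while alkaline phosphatase gives an enzymatic readout of prey binding to immobilized bait. The construct belongs to a collection used to map the extracellular interaction network of Arabidopsis LRR receptor kinases.
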