Features (pLannotate 1.2.2; 19 found; start..end, strand, type, name):
     23..449     +  promoter       MT promoter: Drosophila metallothionein promoter
    467..520     +  sig_peptide    BiP signal sequence: Drosophila BiP signal sequence
    479..1321    +  CDS            Y5720_ARATH (fragment): Experimental evidence at protein level: Swiss-Prot protein existence level 1. From Arabidopsis thaliana (Mouse-ear cress).
   1358..1537    +  CDS            Comp (fragment): COMP_RAT - Experimental evidence at protein level: Swiss-Prot protein existence level 1. May play a role in the structural integrity of cartilage via its interaction with other extracellular matrix proteins such as the collagens and fibronectin. Can mediate the interaction of chondrocytes with the cartilage extracellular matrix through interaction with cell surface integrin receptors. Could play a role in the pathogenesis of osteoarthritis. Potent suppressor of apoptosis in both primary chondrocytes and transformed cells. Suppresses apoptosis by blocking the activation of caspase-3 and by indu
   1525..2977    +  CDS            SEAP (fragment): secreted alkaline phosphatase from human placenta The natural enzyme has a C-terminal transmembrane sequence that is replaced by a GPI anchor.
   3014..3043    +  CDS            2xFLAG (fragment): two tandem FLAG® epitope tags
   3149..3283    -  polyA_signal   SV40 poly(A) signal: SV40 polyadenylation signal
   3306..3390    -  CDS            large T antigen (fragment): large T antigen from SV40 (simian virus 40)
   3390..3414    +  misc_feature   MCS (fragment): pUC18/19 multiple cloning site
   3451..3467    -  protein_bind   lac operator: The lac repressor binds to the lac operator to inhibit transcription in E. coli. This inhibition can be relieved by adding lactose or isopropyl-β-D-thiogalactopyranoside (IPTG). lac repressor encoded by lacI
   3475..3505    -  promoter       lac promoter: promoter for the E. coli lac operon
   3520..3541    -  protein_bind   CAP binding site: CAP binding activates transcription in the presence of cAMP. E. coli catabolite activator protein
   3554..3646    -  CDS            lacI (fragment): lac repressor; lacI; The lac repressor binds to the lac operator to inhibit transcription in E. coli. This inhibition can be relieved by adding lactose or isopropyl-β-D-thiogalactopyranoside (IPTG).
   3829..4417    -  rep_origin     ori: high-copy-number ColE1/pMB1/pBR322/pUC origin of replication
   4588..5448    -  CDS            AmpR: β-lactamase; bla; confers resistance to ampicillin, carbenicillin, and related antibiotics
   5449..5553    -  promoter       AmpR promoter: bla
   5648..5683    +  CDS            rop (fragment): Rop protein, which maintains plasmids at low copy number; rop
   5785..5884    +  misc_feature   bom (fragment): basis of mobility region from pBR322
   5890..21      -  CDS            lacZα (fragment) (across the origin): LacZα fragment of β-galactosidase; lacZ fragment
>Addgene plasmid #114795 | AT3G50230 J8_pECIA14 | addgene full sequence | sequence record 270291 | Addgene NGS Result
GTAAAACGACGGCCAGTGAATTAATTCGTTGCAGGACAGGATGTGGTGCCCGATGTGACTAGCTCTTTGC
TGCAGGCCGTCCTATCCTCTGGTTCCGATAAGAGACCCAGAACTCCGGCCCCCCACCGCCCACCGCCACC
CCCATACATATGTGGTACGCAAGTAAGAGTGCCTGCGCATGCCCCATGTGCCCCACCAAGAGCTTTGCAT
CCCATACAAGTCCCCAAAGTGGAGAACCGAACCAATTCTTCGCGGGCAGAACAAAAGCTTCTGCACACGT
CTCCACTCGAATTTGGAGCCGGCCGGCGTGTGCAAAAGAGGTGAATCGAACGAAAGACCCGTGTGTAAAG
CCGCGTTTCCAAAATGTATAAAACCGAGAGCATCTGGCCAATGTGCATCAGTTGTGGTCAGCAGCAAAAT
CAAGTGAATCATCTCAGTGCAACTAAAGGGGGGATCCGATCTCAATATGAAGTTATGCATATTACTGGCC
GTCGTGGCCTTTGTTGGCCTCTCGCTCGGGTCTCTCCCGGCGACGAACTACTTCGACTCCTTCTTACCAT
CCGACGCCGTCGCACTTCTCTCCTTCAAATCCACCGCTGATCTCGACAACAAGCTTCTATACTCTCTCAC
CGAGCCTTACGACTACTGTCAATGGCGCGGCGTCGATTGCTCTCAAGATCGCGTCGTTCGTCTTATCCTC
GACGGTGTTGGTCTCCGGGGAAGTTTCTCACCGGAGACTCTTAGTCGTCTTGATCAGCTTCGTGTTCTTA
GCCTTGAGAATAACTCAATCTCGGGTTCGATTCCTGATCTATCTCCTCTCGTCAATCTCAAAACCCTAAC
CCTAAGCAAGAATGGTTTCTCCGGTACTCTTTCTTCTTCAATTCTCTCTCTTCGTCGGTTAACAGAACTT
GATCTATCGTTTAACAACTTCTCCGGTGAGATTCCGTCGGGGATCAATGCTCTGAGTCGACTCAGTTCTT
TAAATCTCGAGTTTAATCGACTTAACGGAACTCTCCCGCCGTTAAATCTTTCTTCTCTGATTTCATTTAA
CGTTTCCAGTAACAACCTCACCGGTTTAGTTCCGTTAACAAAGACTCTGTTACGATTCAACGCGTCTTCG
TTTTCGTCAAACCCTGGACTCTGCGGTGAGATCATTAACCGATCTTGCGGTTTACATTCTTCTTCTCCGT
TCTTTGGTTCACCTAAACCAAACACCACGTCATCAACATCTTCTGCTTCTTCGTCTGAAGCACCGGTTAT
TCAAAGTGAACAGAACGGTGAAGCAGCGATGATTGTTCCACCGGTGGTTAAAAAGGTTAAACTGGAGGTG
CTGTTCCAGGGACCAAGCGGCAATCCCGGCGGCGATCTGGCCCCCCAGATGCTGCGCGAGCTGCAGGAGA
CCAATGCCGCCCTGCAGGACGTGCGCGAGCTGCTGCGCCACCGCGTGAAGGAGATCACCTTCCTGAAGAA
CACCGTGATGGAGTGCGACGCCTGCGGCATGCAGCCCTCTAGAGGCTCCGGCTCCATCATCCCAGTTGAG
GAGGAGAACCCGGACTTCTGGAACCGCGAGGCAGCCGAGGCCCTGGGTGCCGCCAAGAAGCTGCAGCCTG
CACAGACAGCCGCCAAGAACCTCATCATCTTCCTGGGCGATGGGATGGGGGTGTCTACGGTGACAGCTGC
CAGGATCCTAAAAGGGCAGAAGAAGGACAAACTGGGGCCTGAGATACCCCTGGCCATGGACCGCTTCCCA
TATGTGGCTCTGTCCAAGACATACAATGTAGACAAACATGTGCCAGACAGTGGAGCCACAGCCACGGCCT
ACCTGTGCGGGGTCAAGGGCAACTTCCAGACCATTGGCTTGAGTGCAGCCGCCCGCTTTAACCAGTGCAA
CACGACACGCGGCAACGAGGTCATCTCCGTGATGAATCGGGCCAAGAAAGCAGGGAAGTCAGTGGGAGTG
GTAACCACCACACGAGTGCAGCACGCCTCGCCAGCCGGCACCTACGCCCACACGGTGAACCGCAACTGGT
ACTCGGACGCCGACGTGCCTGCCTCGGCCCGCCAGGAGGGGTGCCAGGACATCGCTACGCAGCTCATCTC
CAACATGGACATTGACGTGATCCTAGGTGGAGGCCGAAAGTACATGTTTCGCATGGGAACCCCAGACCCT
GAGTACCCAGATGACTACAGCCAAGGTGGGACCAGGCTGGACGGGAAGAATCTGGTGCAGGAATGGCTGG
CGAAGCGCCAGGGTGCCCGGTATGTGTGGAACCGCACTGAGCTCATGCAGGCTTCCCTGGACCCGTCTGT
GACCCATCTCATGGGTCTCTTTGAGCCTGGAGACATGAAATACGAGATCCACCGAGACTCCACACTGGAC
CCCTCCCTGATGGAGATGACAGAGGCTGCCCTGCGCCTGCTGAGCAGGAACCCCCGCGGCTTCTTCCTCT
TCGTGGAGGGTGGTCGCATCGACCATGGTCATCATGAAAGCAGGGCTTACCGGGCACTGACTGAGACGAT
CATGTTCGACGACGCCATTGAGAGGGCGGGCCAGCTCACCAGCGAGGAGGACACGCTGAGCCTCGTCACT
GCCGACCACTCCCACGTCTTCTCCTTCGGAGGCTACCCCCTGCGAGGGAGCTCCATCTTCGGGCTGGCCC
CTGGCAAGGCCCGGGACAGGAAGGCCTACACGGTCCTCCTATACGGAAACGGTCCAGGCTATGTGCTCAA
GGACGGCGCCCGGCCGGATGTTACCGAGAGCGAGAGCGGGAGCCCCGAGTATCGGCAGCAGTCAGCAGTG
CCCCTGGACGAAGAGACCCACGCAGGCGAGGACGTGGCGGTGTTCGCGCGCGGCCCGCAGGCGCACCTGG
TTCACGGCGTGCAGGAGCAGACCTTCATAGCGCACGTCATGGCCTTCGCCGCCTGCCTGGAGCCCTACAC
CGCCTGCGACCTGGCGCCCCCCGCCGGCACCACCGACGCCGCGCACCCGGGTTCTAGAGGAAGCACCTCC
GGCGATAACGATTACAAGGATGATGATGATAAGGCCAGCGGCACCGGTCATCATCACCATCACCATTGAG
TTTAAACCCGCTGATCAGCCTCGACTGTGCCTTCTAAGGCCTGAGCTCGCTGATCAGCCTCGATCGAGGA
TCCAGACATGATAAGATACATTGATGAGTTTGGACAAACCACAACTAGAATGCAGTGAAAAAAATGCTTT
ATTTGTGAAATTTGTGATGCTATTGCTTTATTTGTAACCATTATAAGCTGCAATAAACAAGTTAACAACA
ACAATTGCATTCATTTTATGTTTCAGGTTCAGGGGGAGGTGTGGGAGGTTTTTTAAAGCAAGTAAAACCT
CTACAAATGTGGTATGGCTGATTATGATCAGTCGACCTGCAGGCATGCAAGCTTGGCGTAATCATGGTCA
TAGCTGTTTCCTGTGTGAAATTGTTATCCGCTCACAATTCCACACAACATACGAGCCGGAAGCATAAAGT
GTAAAGCCTGGGGTGCCTAATGAGTGAGCTAACTCACATTAATTGCGTTGCGCTCACTGCCCGCTTTCCA
GTCGGGAAACCTGTCGTGCCAGCTGCATTAATGAATCGGCCAACGCGCGGGGAGAGGCGGTTTGCGTATT
GGGCGCTCTTCCGCTTCCTCGCTCACTGACTCGCTGCGCTCGGTCGTTCGGCTGCGGCGAGCGGTATCAG
CTCACTCAAAGGCGGTAATACGGTTATCCACAGAATCAGGGGATAACGCAGGAAAGAACATGTGAGCAAA
AGGCCAGCAAAAGGCCAGGAACCGTAAAAAGGCCGCGTTGCTGGCGTTTTTCCATAGGCTCCGCCCCCCT
GACGAGCATCACAAAAATCGACGCTCAAGTCAGAGGTGGCGAAACCCGACAGGACTATAAAGATACCAGG
CGTTTCCCCCTGGAAGCTCCCTCGTGCGCTCTCCTGTTCCGACCCTGCCGCTTACCGGATACCTGTCCGC
CTTTCTCCCTTCGGGAAGCGTGGCGCTTTCTCATAGCTCACGCTGTAGGTATCTCAGTTCGGTGTAGGTC
GTTCGCTCCAAGCTGGGCTGTGTGCACGAACCCCCCGTTCAGCCCGACCGCTGCGCCTTATCCGGTAACT
ATCGTCTTGAGTCCAACCCGGTAAGACACGACTTATCGCCACTGGCAGCAGCCACTGGTAACAGGATTAG
CAGAGCGAGGTATGTAGGCGGTGCTACAGAGTTCTTGAAGTGGTGGCCTAACTACGGCTACACTAGAAGA
ACAGTATTTGGTATCTGCGCTCTGCTGAAGCCAGTTACCTTCGGAAAAAGAGTTGGTAGCTCTTGATCCG
GCAAACAAACCACCGCTGGTAGCGGTGGTTTTTTTGTTTGCAAGCAGCAGATTACGCGCAGAAAAAAAGG
ATCTCAAGAAGATCCTTTGATCTTTTCTACGGGGTCTGACGCTCAGTGGAACGAAAACTCACGTTAAGGG
ATTTTGGTCATGAGATTATCAAAAAGGATCTTCACCTAGATCCTTTTAAATTAAAAATGAAGTTTTAAAT
CAATCTAAAGTATATATGAGTAAACTTGGTCTGACAGTTACCAATGCTTAATCAGTGAGGCACCTATCTC
AGCGATCTGTCTATTTCGTTCATCCATAGTTGCCTGACTCCCCGTCGTGTAGATAACTACGATACGGGAG
GGCTTACCATCTGGCCCCAGTGCTGCAATGATACCGCGAGACCCACGCTCACCGGCTCCAGATTTATCAG
CAATAAACCAGCCAGCCGGAAGGGCCGAGCGCAGAAGTGGTCCTGCAACTTTATCCGCCTCCATCCAGTC
TATTAATTGTTGCCGGGAAGCTAGAGTAAGTAGTTCGCCAGTTAATAGTTTGCGCAACGTTGTTGCCATT
GCTACAGGCATCGTGGTGTCACGCTCGTCGTTTGGTATGGCTTCATTCAGCTCCGGTTCCCAACGATCAA
GGCGAGTTACATGATCCCCCATGTTGTGCAAAAAAGCGGTTAGCTCCTTCGGTCCTCCGATCGTTGTCAG
AAGTAAGTTGGCCGCAGTGTTATCACTCATGGTTATGGCAGCACTGCATAATTCTCTTACTGTCATGCCA
TCCGTAAGATGCTTTTCTGTGACTGGTGAGTACTCAACCAAGTCATTCTGAGAATAGTGTATGCGGCGAC
CGAGTTGCTCTTGCCCGGCGTCAATACGGGATAATACCGCGCCACATAGCAGAACTTTAAAAGTGCTCAT
CATTGGAAAACGTTCTTCGGGGCGAAAACTCTCAAGGATCTTACCGCTGTTGAGATCCAGTTCGATGTAA
CCCACTCGTGCACCCAACTGATCTTCAGCATCTTTTACTTTCACCAGCGTTTCTGGGTGAGCAAAAACAG
GAAGGCAAAATGCCGCAAAAAAGGGAATAAGGGCGACACGGAAATGTTGAATACTCATACTCTTCCTTTT
TCAATATTATTGAAGCATTTATCAGGGTTATTGTCTCATGAGCGGATACATATTTGAATGTATTTAGAAA
AATAAACAAATAGGGGTTCCGCGCACATTTCCCCGAAAAGTGCCACCTGACGTCTAAGAAACCATTATTA
TCATGACATTAACCTATAAAAATAGGCGTATCACGAGGCCCTTTCGTCTCGCGCGTTTCGGTGATGACGG
TGAAAACCTCTGACACATGCAGCTCCCGGAGACGGTCACAGCTTGTCTGTAAGCGGATGCCGGGAGCAGA
CAAGCCCGTCAGGGCGCGTCAGCGGGTGTTGGCGGGTGTCGGGGCTGGCTTAACTATGCGGCATCAGAGC
AGATTGTACTGAGAGTGCACCATATGCGGTGTGAAATACCGCACAGATGCGTAAGGAGAAAATACCGCAT
CAGGCGCCATTCGCCATTCAGGCTGCGCAACTGTTGGGAAGGGCGATCGGTGCGGGCCTCTTCGCTATTA
CGCCAGCTGGCGAAAGGGGGATGTGCTGCAAGGCGATTAAGTTGGGTAACGCCAGGGTTTTCCCAGTCAC
GACGTT
